>Addgene plasmid #101108 | pBDKRB2_TCS(Q’L)_HA-dCas9(N)_P2A-Puro-WPRE | depositor full sequence | sequence record 194489 | pBDKRB2_TCS(Q’L)_HA-dCas9(N)_P2A-Puro-WPRE sequence 8078 bps
CTAGAGGTACCCGTTACATAACTTACGGTAAATGGCCCGCCTGGCTGACCGCCCAACGACCCCCGCCCAT
TGACGTCAATAGTAACGCCAATAGGGACTTTCCATTGACGTCAATGGGTGGAGTATTTACGGTAAACTGC
CCACTTGGCAGTACATCAAGTGTATCATATGCCAAGTACGCCCCCTATTGACGTCAATGACGGTAAATGG
CCCGCCTGGCATTGTGCCCAGTACATGACCTTATGGGACTTTCCTACTTGGCAGTACATCTACGTATTAG
TCATCGCTATTACCATGGTCGAGGTGAGCCCCACGTTCTGCTTCACTCTCCCCATCTCCCCCCCCTCCCC
ACCCCCAATTTTGTATTTATTTATTTTTTAATTATTTTGTGCAGCGATGGGGGCGGGGGGGGGGGGGGGG
CGCGCGCCAGGCGGGGCGGGGCGGGGCGAGGGGCGGGGCGGGGCGAGGCGGAGAGGTGCGGCGGCAGCCA
ATCAGAGCGGCGCGCTCCGAAAGTTTCCTTTTATGGCGAGGCGGCGGCGGCGGCGGCCCTATAAAAAGCG
AAGCGCGCGGCGGGCGGGAGTCGCTGCGCGCTGCCTTCGCCCCGTGCCCCGCTCCGCCGCCCGCCCCGGC
TCTGACTGACCGCGTTACTCCCACAGGTGAGCGGGCGGGACGGCCCTTCTCCTCCGGGCTGTAATTAGCT
GAGCAAGAGGTAAGGGTTTAAGGGATGGTTGGTTGGTGGGGTATTAATGTTTAATTACCTGGAGCACCTG
CCTGAAATCACTTTTTTTCAGGTTGGACCGGTGCGCCACCATGAAGACGATCATCGCCCTGAGCTACATC
TTCTGCCTGGTATTCGCCGACTACAAGGACGATGATGACGCCAGCATCGATATGTTCTCACCCTGGAAGA
TTTCTATGTTCCTTTCTGTGCGCGAGGACAGCGTGCCCACAACTGCGAGTTTTAGCGCCGACATGCTTAA
CGTGACCCTGCAGGGCCCCACTCTCAACGGGACATTTGCTCAGTCTAAATGTCCTCAAGTGGAATGGCTC
GGCTGGTTGAACACTATCCAGCCCCCTTTCCTTTGGGTTCTTTTTGTTCTGGCCACGCTGGAAAACATCT
TTGTTCTCTCTGTGTTTTGCCTCCATAAGAGCTCCTGTACGGTGGCCGAAATTTACCTGGGTAATTTGGC
CGCAGCGGATCTCATTTTGGCCTGTGGCCTGCCTTTCTGGGCTATTACTATCAGCAATAATTTTGATTGG
TTGTTTGGCGAGACCTTGTGTCGCGTGGTGAATGCAATTATCAGTATGAATCTGTACAGCTCAATCTGCT
TCCTTATGCTCGTCAGCATTGACAGGTACCTCGCCCTTGTAAAGACTATGAGCATGGGCCGCATGAGGGG
CGTACGCTGGGCTAAGCTCTATAGCCTGGTGATTTGGGGTTGCACCCTCCTCCTCAGTTCACCTATGCTG
GTCTTCCGAACGATGAAGGAGTACTCTGACGAGGGCCACAATGTTACCGCATGCGTTATCAGTTACCCAT
CTTTGATTTGGGAGGTCTTCACAAACATGCTGCTGAACGTGGTGGGTTTTTTGCTCCCCCTTTCTGTGAT
TACCTTCTGTACAATGCAGATCATGCAAGTTTTGCGAAACAACGAAATGCAAAAATTTAAGGAGATACAG
ACCGAGCGAAGGGCCACAGTGCTGGTCTTGGTCGTTTTGCTGTTGTTCATTATCTGTTGGCTGCCTTTCC
AGATCAGCACTTTCCTGGACACGTTGCACAGACTCGGAATCCTGAGTAGTTGTCAGGACGAAAGGATCAT
CGACGTTATCACTCAAATCGCGTCCTTCATGGCATACTCCAATAGCTGCTTGAACCCATTGGTGTATGTT
ATTGTGGGAAAACGGTTTAGGAAGAAGAGCTGGGAAGTGTACCAAGGGGTGTGCCAAAAGGGAGGCTGCC
GATCAGAGCCAATCCAAATGGAAAATAGCATGGGTACCCTGAGAACCTCCATTAGCGTGGAGCGACAGAT
CCACAAGCTCCAGGACTGGGCTGGCTCTAGACAGATCGATACCGGTGGACGCACCCCACCCAGCCTGGGT
CCCCAAGATGAGTCCTGCACCACCGCCAGCTCCTCCCTGGCCAAGGACACTTCATCGACCGGTGAGAACC
TGTACTTCCAGCTAACTAGTTACCCATACGACGTACCAGATTACGCTGGAGGTTCTGGATCCGACAAGAA
GTACAGCATCGGCCTGGCCATCGGCACCAACTCTGTGGGCTGGGCCGTGATCACCGACGAGTACAAGGTG
CCCAGCAAGAAATTCAAGGTGCTGGGCAACACCGACCGGCACAGCATCAAGAAGAACCTGATCGGAGCCC
TGCTGTTCGACAGCGGCGAAACAGCCGAGGCCACCCGGCTGAAGAGAACCGCCAGAAGAAGATACACCAG
ACGGAAGAACCGGATCTGCTATCTGCAAGAGATCTTCAGCAACGAGATGGCCAAGGTGGACGACAGCTTC
TTCCACAGACTGGAAGAGTCCTTCCTGGTGGAAGAGGATAAGAAGCACGAGCGGCACCCCATCTTCGGCA
ACATCGTGGACGAGGTGGCCTACCACGAGAAGTACCCCACCATCTACCACCTGAGAAAGAAACTGGTGGA
CAGCACCGACAAGGCCGACCTGCGGCTGATCTATCTGGCCCTGGCCCACATGATCAAGTTCCGGGGCCAC
TTCCTGATCGAGGGCGACCTGAACCCCGACAACAGCGACGTGGACAAGCTGTTCATCCAGCTGGTGCAGA
CCTACAACCAGCTGTTCGAGGAAAACCCCATCAACGCCAGCGGCGTGGACGCCAAGGCCATCCTGTCTGC
CAGACTGAGCAAGAGCAGACGGCTGGAAAATCTGATCGCCCAGCTGCCCGGCGAGAAGAAGAATGGCCTG
TTCGGCAACCTGATTGCCCTGAGCCTGGGCCTGACCCCCAACTTCAAGAGCAACTTCGACCTGGCCGAGG
ATGCCAAACTGCAGCTGAGCAAGGACACCTACGACGACGACCTGGACAACCTGCTGGCCCAGATCGGCGA
CCAGTACGCCGACCTGTTTCTGGCCGCCAAGAACCTGTCCGACGCCATCCTGCTGAGCGACATCCTGAGA
GTGAACACCGAGATCACCAAGGCCCCCCTGAGCGCCTCTATGATCAAGAGATACGACGAGCACCACCAGG
ACCTGACCCTGCTGAAAGCTCTCGTGCGGCAGCAGCTGCCTGAGAAGTACAAAGAGATTTTCTTCGACCA
GAGCAAGAACGGCTACGCCGGCTACATTGACGGCGGAGCCAGCCAGGAAGAGTTCTACAAGTTCATCAAG
CCCATCCTGGAAAAGATGGACGGCACCGAGGAACTGCTCGTGAAGCTGAACAGAGAGGACCTGCTGCGGA
AGCAGCGGACCTTCGACAACGGCAGCATCCCCCACCAGATCCACCTGGGAGAGCTGCACGCCATTCTGCG
GCGGCAGGAAGATTTTTACCCATTCCTGAAGGACAACCGGGAAAAGATCGAGAAGATCCTGACCTTCCGC
ATCCCCTACTACGTGGGCCCTCTGGCCAGGGGAAACAGCAGATTCGCCTGGATGACCAGAAAGAGCGAGG
AAACCATCACCCCCTGGAACTTCGAGGAAGTGGTGGACAAGGGCGCTTCCGCCCAGAGCTTCATCGAGCG
GATGACCAACTTCGATAAGAACCTGCCCAACGAGAAGGTGCTGCCCAAGCACAGCCTGCTGTACGAGTAC
TTCACCGTGTATAACGAGCTGACCAAAGTGAAATACGTGACCGAGGGAATGAGAGGTGGCGGTGGCTCGG
GTACCGGATCTGGAGCCACCAATTTTTCTCTGCTGAAGCAGGCTGGTGATGTTGAAGAAAACCCTGGACC
TGAATTCATGACCGAGTACAAGCCCACGGTGCGCCTCGCCACCCGCGACGACGTCCCCAGGGCCGTACGC
ACCCTCGCCGCCGCGTTCGCCGACTACCCCGCCACGCGCCACACCGTCGATCCGGACCGCCACATCGAGC
GGGTCACCGAGCTGCAAGAACTCTTCCTCACGCGCGTCGGGCTCGACATCGGCAAGGTGTGGGTCGCGGA
CGACGGCGCCGCGGTGGCGGTCTGGACCACGCCGGAGAGCGTCGAAGCGGGGGCGGTGTTCGCCGAGATC
GGCCCGCGCATGGCCGAGTTGAGCGGTTCCCGGCTGGCCGCGCAGCAACAGATGGAAGGCCTCCTGGCGC
CGCACCGGCCCAAGGAGCCCGCGTGGTTCCTGGCCACCGTCGGCGTCTCGCCCGACCACCAGGGCAAGGG
TCTGGGCAGCGCCGTCGTGCTCCCCGGAGTGGAGGCGGCCGAGCGCGCCGGGGTGCCCGCCTTCCTGGAG
ACCTCCGCGCCCCGCAACCTCCCCTTCTACGAGCGGCTCGGCTTCACCGTCACCGCCGACGTCGAGGTGC
CCGAAGGACCGCGCACCTGGTGCATGACCCGCAAGGGGTAACTAAGTAAGGATCGATCCAAGATATCGTA
TTCTTAACTATGTTGCTCCTTTTACGCTATGTGGATACGCTGCTTTAATGCCTTTGTATCATGCTATTGC
TTCCCGTATGGCTTTCATTTTCTCCTCCTTGTATAAATCCTGGTTGCTGTCTCTTTATGAGGAGTTGTGG
CCCGTTGTCAGGCAACGTGGCGTGGTGTGCACTGTGTTTGCTGACGCAACCCCCACTGGTTGGGGCATTG
CCACCACCTGTCAGCTCCTTTCCGGGACTTTCGCTTTCCCCCTCCCTATTGCCACGGCGGAACTCATCGC
CGCCTGCCTTGCCCGCTGCTGGACAGGGGCTCGGCTGTTGGGCACTGACAATTCCGTGGTGTTGTCGGGG
AAGCTGACGTCCTTTCCATGGCTGCTCGCCTGTGTTGCCACCTGGATTCTGCGCGGGACGTCCTTCTGCT
ACGTCCCTTCGGCCCTCAATCCAGCGGACCTTCCTTCCCGCGGCCTGCTGCCGGCTCTGCGGCCTCTTCC
GCGTCTTCGCCTTCGCCCTCAGACGAGTCGGATCTCCCTTTGGGCCGCCTCCCCGCCAATTCCTAGAGCT
CGCTGATCAGCCTCGACTGTGCCTTCTAGTTGCCAGCCATCTGTTGTTTGCCCCTCCCCCGTGCCTTCCT
TGACCCTGGAAGGTGCCACTCCCACTGTCCTTTCCTAATAAAATGAGGAAATTGCATCGCATTGTCTGAG
TAGGTGTCATTCTATTCTGGGGGGTGGGGTGGGGCAGGACAGCAAGGGGGAGGATTGGGAAGAGAATAGC
AGGCATGCTGGGGAGCGGCCGCAGGAACCCCTAGTGATGGAGTTGGCCACTCCCTCTCTGCGCGCTCGCT
CGCTCACTGAGGCCGGGCGACCAAAGGTCGCCCGACGCCCGGGCTTTGCCCGGGCGGCCTCAGTGAGCGA
GCGAGCGCGCAGCTGCCTGCAGGGGCGCCTGATGCGGTATTTTCTCCTTACGCATCTGTGCGGTATTTCA
CACCGCATA
[95 nt withheld, positions 5540-5634]
T
[46 nt withheld, positions 5636-5681]
C
[141 nt withheld, positions 5683-5823]
CCTTTGACGTTGGAGTCCACGTTCTTT
[37 nt withheld, positions 5851-5887]
ACTCTATCTCGGGCTATTCTTTTGATTTATAAGGGATTTTGCCGATTTCGGTCTATTGGTTAAAAAATGA
GCTGATTTAACAAAAATTTAACGCGAATTTTAACAAAATATTAACGTTTACAATTTTATGGTGCACTCTC
AGTACAATCTGCTCTGATGCCGCATAGTTAAGCCAGCCCCGACACCCGCCAACACCCGCTGACGCGCCCT
GACGGGCTTGTCTGCTCCCGGCATCCGCTTACAGACAAGCTGTGACCGTCTCCGGGAGCTGCATGTGTCA
GAGGTTTTCACCGTCATCACCGAAACGCGCGAGACGAAAGGGCCTCGTGATACGCCTATTTTTATAGGTT
AATGTCATGATAATAATGGTTTCTTAGACGTCAGGTGGCACTTTTCGGGGAAATGTGCGCGGAACCCCTA
TTTGTTTATTTTTCTAAATACATTCAAATATGTATCCGCTCATGAGACAATAACCCTGATAAATGCTTCA
ATAATATTGAAAAAGGAAGAGTATGAGTATTCAACATTTCCGTGTCGCCCTTATTCCCTTTTTTGCGGCA
TTTTGCCTTCCTGTTTTTGCTCACCCAGAAACGCTGGTGAAAGTAAAAGATGCTGAAGATCAGTTGGGTG
CACGAGTGGGTTACATCGAACTGGATCTCAACAGCGGTAAGATCCTTGAGAGTTTTCGCCCCGAAGAACG
TTTTCCAATGATGAGCACTTTTAAAGTTCTGCTATGTGGCGCGGTATTATCCCGTATTGACGCCGGGCAA
GAGCAACTCGGTCGCCGCATACACTATTCTCAGAATGACTTGGTTGAGTACTCACCAGTCACAGAAAAGC
ATCTTACGGATGGCATGACAGTAAGAGAATTATGCAGTGCTGCCATAACCATGAGTGATAACACTGCGGC
CAACTTACTTCTGACAACGATCGGAGGACCGAAGGAGCTAACCGCTTTTTTGCACAACATGGGGGATCAT
GTAACTCGCCTTGATCGTTGGGAACCGGAGCTGAATGAAGCCATACCAAACGACGAGCGTGACACCACGA
TGCCTGTAGCAATGGCAACAACGTTGCGCAAACTATTAACTGGCGAACTACTTACTCTAGCTTCCCGGCA
ACAATTAATAGACTGGATGGAGGCGGATAAAGTTGCAGGACCACTTCTGCGCTCGGCCCTTCCGGCTGGC
TGGTTTATTGCTGATAAATCTGGAGCCGGTGAGCGTGGAAGCCGCGGTATCATTGCAGCACTGGGGCCAG
ATGGTAAGCCCTCCCGTATCGTAGTTATCTACACGACGGGGAGTCAGGCAACTATGGATGAACGAAATAG
ACAGATCGCTGAGATAGGTGCCTCACTGATTAAGCATTGGTAACTGTCAGACCAAGTTTACTCATATATA
CTTTAGATTGATTTAAAACTTCATTTTTAATTTAAAAGGATCTAGGTGAAGATCCTTTTTGATAATCTCA
TGACCAAAATCCCTTAACGTGAGTTTTCGTTCCACTGAGCGTCAGACCCCGTAGAAAAGATCAAAGGATC
TTCTTGAGATCCTTTTTTTCTGCGCGTAATCTGCTGCTTGCAAACAAAAAAACCACCGCTACCAGCGGTG
GTTTGTTTGCCGGATCAAGAGCTACCAACTCTTTTTCCGAAGGTAACTGGCTTCAGCAGAGCGCAGATAC
CAAATACTGTTCTTCTAGTGTAGCCGTAGTTAGGCCACCACTTCAAGAACTCTGTAGCACCGCCTACATA
CCTCGCTCTGCTAATCCTGTTACCAGTGGCTGCTGCCAGTGGCGATAAGTCGTGTCTTACCGGGTTGGAC
TCAAGACGATAGTTACCGGATAAGGCGCAGCGGTCGGGCTGAACGGGGGGTTCGTGCACACAGCCCAGCT
TGGAGCGAACGACCTACACCGAACTGAGATACCTACAGCGTGAGCTATGAGAAAGCGCCACGCTTCCCGA
AGGGAGAAAGGCGGACAGGTATCCGGTAAGCGGCAGGGTCGGAACAGGAGAGCGCACGAGGGAGCTTCCA
GGGGGAAACGCCTGGTATCTTTATAGTCCTGTCGGGTTTCGCCACCTCTGACTTGAGCGTCGATTTTTGT
GATGCTCGTCAGGGGGGCGGAGCCTATGGAAAAACGCCAGCAACGCGGCCTTTTTACGGTTCCTGGCCTT
TTGCTGGCCTTTTGCTCACAT
Features (pLannotate 1.2.2; 18 found; start..end, strand, type, name):
     12..297     +  enhancer       CMV enhancer: human cytomegalovirus immediate early enhancer; contains an 18-bp deletion relative to the standard CMV enhancer
    299..576     +  promoter       chicken β-actin promoter: No description available
    615..699     +  intron         chimeric intron (fragment): chimera between introns from chicken β-actin and rabbit β-globin
    859..879     +  CDS            3xFLAG (fragment): three tandem FLAG® epitope tags
    892..2064    +  CDS            BDKRB2: BKRB2_HUMAN - Also known as BKR2. Experimental evidence at protein level: Swiss-Prot protein existence level 1. Receptor for bradykinin. It is associated with G proteins that activate a phosphatidylinositol-calcium second messenger system. From Homo sapiens (Human).
   2191..2217    +  CDS            HA: HA (human influenza hemagglutinin) epitope tag
   2233..3834    +  CDS            dCas9(N): N-terminal portion of catalytically inactive Streptococcus pyogenes dCas9 carrying the D10A mutation (Zetsche et al., 2015)
   3928..4515    +  CDS            PuroR (fragment): puromycin N-acetyltransferase; pac from Streptomyces; confers resistance to puromycin
   4548..5096    +  misc_feature   WPRE (fragment): woodchuck hepatitis virus posttranscriptional regulatory element
   5127..5238    +  polyA_signal   bGH poly(A) signal: bovine growth hormone polyadenylation signal
   5343..5483    +  repeat_region  AAV2 ITR: inverted terminal repeat of adeno-associated virus serotype 2 inverted
   5488..5539    -  misc_feature   bom (fragment): basis of mobility region from pBR322
   5558..6013    +  rep_origin     f1 ori (sequence partly withheld): f1 bacteriophage origin of replication; arrow indicates direction of (+) strand synthesis
   6014..6063    -  misc_feature   bom (fragment): basis of mobility region from pBR322
   6165..6200    -  CDS            rop (fragment): Rop protein, which maintains plasmids at low copy number; rop
   6295..6399    +  promoter       AmpR promoter: bla
   6400..7260    +  CDS            AmpR: β-lactamase; bla; confers resistance to ampicillin, carbenicillin, and related antibiotics
   7431..8019    +  rep_origin     ori: high-copy-number ColE1/pMB1/pBR322/pUC origin of replication
