[The description below was written by a language model from this plasmid's Addgene catalogue record and pLannotate feature annotations shown in this document.]
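Description:
pBDKRB2_TCS(Q'L)_HA-dCas9(N)_P2A-Puro-WPRE is an 8,078-bp mammalian expression plasmid for CRISPR and synthetic-biology work that encodes a chimeric receptor in which the human bradykinin B2 receptor (BDKRB2), a G protein-coupled receptor, is fused to the N-terminal portion of catalytically inactive Streptococcus pyogenes dCas9. It is propagated in E. coli as a high-copy plasmid through a ColE1/pUC-type origin with ampicillin resistance. It also carries an f1 origin and a single annotated AAV2 ITR, apparently left over from an earlier backbone, so nothing in the record indicates use as an AAV packaging vector.

Expression is driven by a CAG-style arrangement of a CMV enhancer, the chicken β-actin promoter and a chimeric intron fragment. According to the record, the open reading frame begins with a membrane localisation signal and FLAG tag, followed by the BDKRB2 coding sequence and a V2 tail, all taken from a BDKRB2-Tango plasmid. These replaced the transmembrane, NES and TCS(Q'G) elements of the parent construct. A TEV protease cleavage site variant (Q'L) then links the receptor to HA-tagged dCas9(N). A P2A peptide, named in the plasmid title but not annotated in the feature table, allows co-translational separation of puromycin N-acetyltransferase for selection of transfected cells. A WPRE and a bGH polyadenylation signal support transcript stability and processing.

The design implies that the dCas9 fragment is held at the membrane until TEV protease cleaves the linker. As in Tango-type assays, this would typically depend on ligand-triggered recruitment of a protease fusion to the V2 tail. The released fragment would need a complementary dCas9 portion to function, but neither that partner nor the protease is encoded here. The plasmid comes from work on programmable dCas9-based synthetic receptors that couple extracellular signals to gene regulation.
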