Addgene plasmid #101108: pBDKRB2_TCS(Q’L)_HA-dCas9(N)_P2A-Puro-WPRE
Purpose: Encodes dCas9(N) fused to BDKRB2
Depositing lab: Tudor Fulga. Depositing organization: University of Oxford. Publication: Engineering Synthetic Signaling Pathways with Programmable dCas9-Based Chimeric Receptors. Baeumler TA, Ahmed AA, Fulga TA. Cell Rep. 2017 Sep 12;20(11):2639-2653. doi: 10.1016/j.celrep.2017.08.044. PubMed 28903044.
Backbone
  Vector backbone: pTMt_NES_TCS(Q’G)_HA-dCas9( N)_P2A-Puro-WPRE
  Modifications to backbone: The TMt, NES and TCS(Q’G) sequences from pTMt_NES_TCS(Q’G)_HA-dCas9(N)_P2A-Puro-WPRE were removed and replaced with the membrane localisation signal/FLAG tag/BDKBR2 coding sequence/V2 tail from plasmid BDKBR2-Tango and the TEV cleavage site ENLYFQL.
  Vector type: Mammalian Expression, CRISPR, Synthetic Biology
  Selectable markers: Puromycin
Growth in bacteria
  Bacterial resistance: Ampicillin, 100 μg/mL
  Growth temperature: 37°C
  Growth strain: DH5alpha
  Copy number: High Copy
Gene/Insert
  Gene/Insert name: BDKRB2-dCas9(N)
  Tag / fusion protein: Flag (N terminal on insert); HA
Resource information
  A portion of this plasmid was derived from a plasmid made by: BDKBR2-Tango (gift from Bryan Roth, Addgene plasmid #66230); pTMt_NES_TCS(Q’G)_HAdCas9(N)_P2A-Puro-WPRE.
Terms and licenses: Academic/Nonprofit Terms; Industry Terms: Not Available to Industry
How to cite: pBDKRB2_TCS(Q’L)_HA-dCas9(N)_P2A-Puro-WPRE was a gift from Tudor Fulga (Addgene plasmid # 101108 ; http://n2t.net/addgene:101108 ; RRID:Addgene_101108)
