>Addgene plasmid #101108 | pBDKRB2_TCS(Q’L)_HA-dCas9(N)_P2A-Puro-WPRE | addgene partial sequence | sequence record 194488 | Addgene Partial NGS Result
CGCCCCGGCTCTGACTGACCGCGTTACTCCCACAGGTGAGCGGGCGGGACGGCCCTTCTCCTCCGGGCTG
TAATTAGCTGAGCAAGAGGTAAGGGTTTAAGGGATGGTTGGTTGGTGGGGTATTAATGTTTAATTACCTG
GAGCACCTGCCTGAAATCACTTTTTTTCAGGTTGGACCGGTGCGCCACCATGAAGACGATCATCGCCCTG
AGCTACATCTTCTGCCTGGTATTCGCCGACTACAAGGACGATGATGACGCCAGCATCGATATGTTCTCAC
CCTGGAAGATTTCTATGTTCCTTTCTGTGCGCGAGGACAGCGTGCCCACAACTGCGAGTTTTAGCGCCGA
CATGCTTAACGTGACCCTGCAGGGCCCCACTCTCAACGGGACATTTGCTCAGTCTAAATGTCCTCAAGTG
GAATGGCTCGGCTGGTTGAACACTATCCAGCCCCCTTTCCTTTGGGTTCTTTTTGTTCTGGCCACGCTGG
AAAACATCTTTGTTCTCTCTGTGTTTTGCCTCCATAAGAGCTCCTGTACGGTGGCCGAAATTTACCTGGG
TAATTTGGCCGCAGCGGATCTCATTTTGGCCTGTGGCCTGCCTTTCTGGGCTATTACTATCAGCAATAAT
TTTGATTGGTTGTTTGGCGAGACCTTGTGTCGCGTGGTGAATGCAATTATCAGTATGAATCTGTACAGCT
CAATCTGCTTCCTTATGCTCGTCAGCATTGACAGGTACCTCGCCCTTGTAAAGACTATGAGCATGGGCCG
CATGAGGGGCGTACGCTGGGCTAAGCTCTATAGCCTGGTGATTTGGGGTTGCACCCTCCTCCTCAGTTCA
CCTATGCTGGTCTTCCGAACGATGAAGGAGTACTCTGACGAGGGCCACAATGTTACCGCATGCGTTATCA
GTTACCCATCTTTGATTTGGGAGGTCTTCACAAACATGCTGCTGAACGTGGTGGGTTTTTTGCTCCCCCT
TTCTGTGATTACCTTCTGTACAATGCAGATCATGCAAGTTTTGCGAAACAACGAAATGCAAAAATTTAAG
GAGATACAGACCGAGCGAAGGGCCACAGTGCTGGTCTTGGTCGTTTTGCTGTTGTTCATTATCTGTTGGC
TGCCTTTCCAGATCAGCACTTTCCTGGACACGTTGCACAGACTCGGAATCCTGAGTAGTTGTCAGGACGA
AAGGATCATCGACGTTATCACTCAAATCGCGTCCTTCATGGCATACTCCAATAGCTGCTTGAACCCATTG
GTGTATGTTATTGTGGGAAAACGGTTTAGGAAGAAGAGCTGGGAAGTGTACCAAGGGGTGTGCCAAAAGG
GAGGCTGCCGATCAGAGCCAATCCAAATGGAAAATAGCATGGGTACCCTGAGAACCTCCATTAGCGTGGA
GCGACAGATCCACAAGCTCCAGGACTGGGCTGGCTCTAGACAGATCGATACCGGTGGACGCACCCCACCC
AGCCTGGGTCCCCAAGATGAGTCCTGCACCACCGCCAGCTCCTCCCTGGCCAAGGACACTTCATCGACCG
GTGAGAACCTGTACTTCCAGCTAACTAGTTACCCATACGACGTACCAGATTACGCTGGAGGTTCTGGATC
CGACAAGAAGTACAGCATCGGCCTGGCCATCGGCACCAACTCTGTGGGCTGGGCCGTGATCACCGACGAG
TACAAGGTGCCCAGCAAGAAATTCAAGGTGCTGGGCAACACCGACCGGCACAGCATCAAGAAGAACCTGA
TCGGAGCCCTGCTGTTCGACAGCGGCGAAACAGCCGAGGCCACCCGGCTGAAGAGAACCGCCAGAAGAAG
ATACACCAGACGGAAGAACCGGATCTGCTATCTGCAAGAGATCTTCAGCAACGAGATGGCCAAGGTGGAC
GACAGCTTCTTCCACAGACTGGAAGAGTCCTTCCTGGTGGAAGAGGATAAGAAGCACGAGCGGCACCCCA
TCTTCGGCAACATCGTGGACGAGGTGGCCTACCACGAGAAGTACCCCACCATCTACCACCTGAGAAAGAA
ACTGGTGGACAGCACCGACAAGGCCGACCTGCGGCTGATCTATCTGGCCCTGGCCCACATGATCAAGTTC
CGGGGCCACTTCCTGATCGAGGGCGACCTGAACCCCGACAACAGCGACGTGGACAAGCTGTTCATCCAGC
TGGTGCAGACCTACAACCAGCTGTTCGAGGAAAACCCCATCAACGCCAGCGGCGTGGACGCCAAGGCCAT
CCTGTCTGCCAGACTGAGCAAGAGCAGACGGCTGGAAAATCTGATCGCCCAGCTGCCCGGCGAGAAGAAG
AATGGCCTGTTCGGCAACCTGATTGCCCTGAGCCTGGGCCTGACCCCCAACTTCAAGAGCAACTTCGACC
TGGCCGAGGATGCCAAACTGCAGCTGAGCAAGGACACCTACGACGACGACCTGGACAACCTGCTGGCCCA
GATCGGCGACCAGTACGCCGACCTGTTTCTGGCCGCCAAGAACCTGTCCGACGCCATCCTGCTGAGCGAC
ATCCTGAGAGTGAACACCGAGATCACCAAGGCCCCCCTGAGCGCCTCTATGATCAAGAGATACGACGAGC
ACCACCAGGACCTGACCCTGCTGAAAGCTCTCGTGCGGCAGCAGCTGCCTGAGAAGTACAAAGAGATTTT
CTTCGACCAGAGCAAGAACGGCTACGCCGGCTACATTGACGGCGGAGCCAGCCAGGAAGAGTTCTACAAG
TTCATCAAGCCCATCCTGGAAAAGATGGACGGCACCGAGGAACTGCTCGTGAAGCTGAACAGAGAGGACC
TGCTGCGGAAGCAGCGGACCTTCGACAACGGCAGCATCCCCCACCAGATCCACCTGGGAGAGCTGCACGC
CATTCTGCGGCGGCAGGAAGATTTTTACCCATTCCTGAAGGACAACCGGGAAAAGATCGAGAAGATCCTG
ACCTTCCGCATCCCCTACTACGTGGGCCCTCTGGCCAGGGGAAACAGCAGATTCGCCTGGATGACCAGAA
AGAGCGAGGAAACCATCACCCCCTGGAACTTCGAGGAAGTGGTGGACAAGGGCGCTTCCGCCCAGAGCTT
CATCGAGCGGATGACCAACTTCGATAAGAACCTGCCCAACGAGAAGGTGCTGCCCAAGCACAGCCTGCTG
TACGAGTACTTCACCGTGTATAACGAGCTGACCAAAGTGAAATACGTGACCGAGGGAATGAGAGGTGGCG
GTGGCTCGGGTACCGGATCTGGAGCCACCAATTTTTCTCTGCTGAAGCAGGCTGGTGATGTTGAAGAAAA
CCCTGGACCTGAATTCATGACCGAGTACAAGCCCACGGTGCGCCTCGCCACCCGCGACGACGTCCCCAGG
GCCGTACGCACCCTCGCCGCCGCGTTCGCCGACTACCCCGCCACGCGCCACACCGTCGATCCGGACCGCC
ACATCGAGCGGGTCACCGAGCTGCAAGAACTCTTCCTCACGCGCGTCGGGCTCGACATCGGCAAGGTGTG
GGTCGCGGACGACGGCGCCGCGGTGGCGGTCTGGACCACGCCGGAGAGCGTCGAAGCGGGGGCGGTGTTC
GCCGAGATCGGCCCGCGCATGGCCGAGTTGAGCGGTTCCCGGCTGGCCGCGCAGCAACAGATGGAAGGCC
TCCTGGCGCCGCACCGGCCCAAGGAGCCCGCGTGGTTCCTGGCCACCGTCGGCGTCTCGCCCGACCACCA
GGGCAAGGGTCTGGGCAGCGCCGTCGTGCTCCCCGGAGTGGAGGCGGCCGAGCGCGCCGGGGTGCCCGCC
TTCCTGGAGACCTCCGCGCCCCGCAACCTCCCCTTCTACGAGCGGCTCGGCTTCACCGTCACCGCCGACG
TCGAGGTGCCCGAAGGACCGCGCACCTGGTGCATGACCCGCAAGGGGTAACTAAGTAAGGATCGATCCAA
GATATCGTATTCTTAACTATGTTGCTCCTTTTACGCTATGTGGATACGCTGCTTTAATGCCTTTGTATCA
TGCTATTGCTTCCCGTATGGCTTTCATTTTCTCCTCCTTGTATAAATCCTGGTTGCTGTCTCTTTATGAG
GAGTTGTGGCCCGTTGTCAGGCAACGTGGCGTGGTGTGCACTGTGTTTGCTGACGCAACCCCCACTGGTT
GGGGCATTGCCACCACCTGTCAGCTCCTTTCCGGGACTTTCGCTTTCCCCCTCCCTATTGCCACGGCGGA
ACTCATCGCCGCCTGCCTTGCCCGCTGCTGGACAGGGGCTCGGCTGTTGGGCACTGACAATTCCGTGGTG
TTGTCGGGGAAGCTGACGTCCTTTCCATGGCTGCTCGCCTGTGTTGCCACCTGGATTCTGCGCGGGACGT
CCTTCTGCTACGTCCCTTCGGCCCTCAATCCAGCGGACCTTCCTTCCCGCGGCCTGCTGCCGGCTCTGCG
GCCTCTTCCGCGTCTTCGCCTTCGCCCTCAGACGAGTCGGATCTCCCTTTGGGCCGCCTCCCCGCCAATT
CCTAGAGCTCGCTGATCAGCCTCGACTGTGCCTTCTAGTTGCCAGCCATCTGTTGTTTGCCCCTCCCCCG
TGCCTTCCTTGACCCTGGAAGGTGCCACTCCCACTGTCCTTTCCTAATAAAATGAGGAAATTGCATCGCA
TTGTCTGAGTAGGTGTCATTCTATTCTGGGGGGTGGGGTGGGGCAGGACAGCAAGGGGGAGGATTGGGAA
GAGAATAGCAGGCATGCTGGGGAGCGGCCGCAGGAACCCCTAGTGATGGAGTTGGCCACTCCCTCTCTGC
GCGCTCGCTCGCTCACTGAGGCCGGGCGACCAAAGGTCGCCCGACGCCCGGGCTTTGCCCGGGCGGCCTC
AGTGAGCGAGCGAGCGCGCAGCTGCCTGCAGGGGCGCCTGATGCGGTATTTTCTCCTTACGCATCTGTGC
GGTATTTCACACCGCATA
[95 nt withheld, positions 4919-5013]
T
[46 nt withheld, positions 5015-5060]
C
[141 nt withheld, positions 5062-5202]
CCTTTGACGTTGGAGTCCACGTTCTTT
[37 nt withheld, positions 5230-5266]
ACTCTATCTCGGGCTATTCTTTTGATTTATAAGGGATTTTGCCGATTTCGGTCTATTGGTTAAAAAATGA
GCTGATTTAACAAAAATTTAACGCGAATTTTAACAAAATATTAACGTTTACAATTTTATGGTGCACTCTC
AGTACAATCTGCTCTGATGCCGCATAGTTAAGCCAGCCCCGACACCCGCCAACACCCGCTGACGCGCCCT
GACGGGCTTGTCTGCTCCCGGCATCCGCTTACAGACAAGCTGTGACCGTCTCCGGGAGCTGCATGTGTCA
GAGGTTTTCACCGTCATCACCGAAACGCGCGAGACGAAAGGGCCTCGTGATACGCCTATTTTTATAGGTT
AATGTCATGATAATAATGGTTTCTTAGACGTCAGGTGGCACTTTTCGGGGAAATGTGCGCGGAACCCCTA
TTTGTTTATTTTTCTAAATACATTCAAATATGTATCCGCTCATGAGACAATAACCCTGATAAATGCTTCA
ATAATATTGAAAAAGGAAGAGTATGAGTATTCAACATTTCCGTGTCGCCCTTATTCCCTTTTTTGCGGCA
TTTTGCCTTCCTGTTTTTGCTCACCCAGAAACGCTGGTGAAAGTAAAAGATGCTGAAGATCAGTTGGGTG
CACGAGTGGGTTACATCGAACTGGATCTCAACAGCGGTAAGATCCTTGAGAGTTTTCGCCCCGAAGAACG
TTTTCCAATGATGAGCACTTTTAAAGTTCTGCTATGTGGCGCGGTATTATCCCGTATTGACGCCGGGCAA
GAGCAACTCGGTCGCCGCATACACTATTCTCAGAATGACTTGGTTGAGTACTCACCAGTCACAGAAAAGC
ATCTTACGGATGGCATGACAGTAAGAGAATTATGCAGTGCTGCCATAACCATGAGTGATAACACTGCGGC
CAACTTACTTCTGACAACGATCGGAGGACCGAAGGAGCTAACCGCTTTTTTGCACAACATGGGGGATCAT
GTAACTCGCCTTGATCGTTGGGAACCGGAGCTGAATGAAGCCATACCAAACGACGAGCGTGACACCACGA
TGCCTGTAGCAATGGCAACAACGTTGCGCAAACTATTAACTGGCGAACTACTTACTCTAGCTTCCCGGCA
ACAATTAATAGACTGGATGGAGGCGGATAAAGTTGCAGGACCACTTCTGCGCTCGGCCCTTCCGGCTGGC
TGGTTTATTGCTGATAAATCTGGAGCCGGTGAGCGTGGAAGCCGCGGTATCATTGCAGCACTGGGGCCAG
ATGGTAAGCCCTCCCGTATCGTAGTTATCTACACGACGGGGAGTCAGGCAACTATGGATGAACGAAATAG
ACAGATCGCTGAGATAGGTGCCTCACTGATTAAGCATTGGTAACTGTCAGACCAAGTTTACTCATATATA
CTTTAGATTGATTTAAAACTTCATTTTTAATTTAAAAGGATCTAGGTGAAGATCCTTTTTGATAATCTCA
TGACCAAAATCCCTTAACGTGAGTTTTCGTTCCACTGAGCGTCAGACCCCGTAGAAAAGATCAAAGGATC
TTCTTGAGATCCTTTTTTTCTGCGCGTAATCTGCTGCTTGCAAACAAAAAAACCACCGCTACCAGCGGTG
GTTTGTTTGCCGGATCAAGAGCTACCAACTCTTTTTCCGAAGGTAACTGGCTTCAGCAGAGCGCAGATAC
CAAATACTGTTCTTCTAGTGTAGCCGTAGTTAGGCCACCACTTCAAGAACTCTGTAGCACCGCCTACATA
CCTCGCTCTGCTAATCCTGTTACCAGTGGCTGCTGCCAGTGGCGATAAGTCGTGTCTTACCGGGTTGGAC
TCAAGACGATAGTTACCGGATAAGGCGCAGCGGTCGGGCTGAACGGGGGGTTCGTGCACACAGCCCAGCT
TGGAGCGAACGACCTACACCGAACTGAGATACCTACAGCGTGAGCTATGAGAAAGCGCCACGCTTCCCGA
AGGGAGAAAGGCGGACAGGTATCCGGTAAGCGGCAGGGTCGGAACAGGAGAGCGCACGAGGGAGCTTCCA
GGGGGAAACGCCTGGTATCTTTATAGTCCTGTCGGGTTTCGCCACCTCTGACTTGAGCGTCGATTTTTGT
GATGCTCGTCAGGGGGGCGGAGCCTATGGAAAAACGCCAGCAACGCGGCCTTTTTACGGTTCCTGGCCTT
TTGCTGGCCTTTTGCTCACATCTAGAGGTACCCGTTACATAACTTACGGTAAATGGCCCGCCTGGCTGAC
CGCCCAACGACCCCCGCCCATTGACGTCAATAGTAACGCCAATAGGGACTTTCCATTGACGTCAATGGGT
GGAGTATTTACGGTAAACTGCCCACTTGGCAGTACATCAAGTGTATCATATGCCAAGTACGCCCCCTATT
GACGTCAATGACGGTAAATGGCCCGCCTGGCATTGTGCCCAGTACATGACCTTATGGGACTTTCCTACTT
GGCAGTACATCTACGTATTAGTCATCGCTATTACCATGGTCGAGGTGAGCCCCACGTTCTGCTTCACTCT
CCCCATCTCCCCCCCCTCCCCACCCCCAATTTTGTATTTATTTATTTTTTAATTATTTTGTGCAGCGATG
GGGGCGGGGGGGGGGGG
